>Addgene plasmid #210212 | sgRNA_expression_vector | addgene full sequence | sequence record 416400 | Addgene NGS Result
TGCAGCTTATAATGGTTACAAATAAAGCAATAGCATCACAAATTTCACAAATAAAGCATTTTTTTCACTG
CATTCTAGTTGTGGTTTGTCCAAACTCATCAATGTATCTTAAGGCGTCTGCCTTCTGGCCTTTTGCTGGC
CTTTTGCTCACATGTGAGGGCCTATTTCCCATGATTCCTTCATATTTGCATATACGATACAAGGCTGTTA
GAGAGATAATTAGAATTAATTTGACTGTAAACACAAAGATATTAGTACAAAATACGTGACGTAGAAAGTA
ATAATTTCTTGGGTAGTTTGCAGTTTTAAAATTATGTTTTAAAATGGACTATCATATGCTTACCGTAACT
TGAAAGTATTTCGATTTCTTGGCTTTATATATCTTGTGGAAAGGACGAAACACCGGGGTCTTCGGATCCA
TGCGAAGACCTGTTTTAGAGCTAGAAATAGCAAGTTAAAATAAGGCTAGTCCGTTATCAACTTGAAAAAG
TGGCACCGAGTCGGTGCTTTTTTGTTTTAGAGCTAGAAATAGCAAGTTAAAATAAGGCTAGTCCGTTTTT
AGCGCGTGCGCCAATTCTGCAGACCAGAAAGCTCGTAAATTGTAAGCGTTAATATTTTGTTAAAATTCGC
GTTAAATTTTTGTTAAATCAGCTCATTTTTTAACCAATAGGCCGAAATCGGCAAAATCCCTTATAAATCA
AAAGAATAGACCGAGATAGGGT
[37 nt withheld, positions 723-759]
AAAGAACGTGGACTCCAACGTCAAAGG
[49 nt withheld, positions 787-835]
T
[91 nt withheld, positions 837-927]
G
[124 nt withheld, positions 929-1052]
CAGGTGGCACTTTTCGGGGAAATGTGCGCGGAACCCCTATTTGTTTATTTTTCTAAATACATTCAAATAT
GTATCCGCTCATGAGACAATAACCCTGATAAATGCTTCAATAATATTGAAAAAGGAAGAGTCCTGAGGCG
GAAAGAACCAGCTGTGGAATGTGTGTCAGTTAGGGTGTGGAAAGTCCCCAGGCTCCCCAGCAGGCAGAAG
TATGCAAAGCATGCATCTCAATTAGTCAGCAACCAGGTGTGGAAAGTCCCCAGGCTCCCCAGCAGGCAGA
AGTATGCAAAGCATGCATCTCAATTAGTCAGCAACCATAGTCCCGCCCCTAACTCCGCCCATCCCGCCCC
TAACTCCGCCCAGTTCCGCCCATTCTCCGCCCCATGGCTGACTAATTTTTTTTATTTATGCAGAGGCCGA
GGCCGCCTCGGCCTCTGAGCTATTCCAGAAGTAGTGAGGAGGCTTTTTTGGAGGCCTAGGCTTTTGCAAA
GATCGATCAAGAGACAGGATGAGGATCGTTTCGCATGATTGAACAAGATGGATTGCACGCAGGTTCTCCG
GCCGCTTGGGTGGAGAGGCTATTCGGCTATGACTGGGCACAACAGACAATCGGCTGCTCTGATGCCGCCG
TGTTCCGGCTGTCAGCGCAGGGGCGCCCGGTTCTTTTTGTCAAGACCGACCTGTCCGGTGCCCTGAATGA
ACTGCAAGACGAGGCAGCGCGGCTATCGTGGCTGGCCACGACGGGCGTTCCTTGCGCAGCTGTGCTCGAC
GTTGTCACTGAAGCGGGAAGGGACTGGCTGCTATTGGGCGAAGTGCCGGGGCAGGATCTCCTGTCATCTC
ACCTTGCTCCTGCCGAGAAAGTATCCATCATGGCTGATGCAATGCGGCGGCTGCATACGCTTGATCCGGC
TACCTGCCCATTCGACCACCAAGCGAAACATCGCATCGAGCGAGCACGTACTCGGATGGAAGCCGGTCTT
GTCGATCAGGATGATCTGGACGAAGAGCATCAGGGGCTCGCGCCAGCCGAACTGTTCGCCAGGCTCAAGG
CGAGCATGCCCGACGGCGAGGATCTCGTCGTGACCCATGGCGATGCCTGCTTGCCGAATATCATGGTGGA
AAATGGCCGCTTTTCTGGATTCATCGACTGTGGCCGGCTGGGTGTGGCGGACCGCTATCAGGACATAGCG
TTGGCTACCCGTGATATTGCTGAAGAGCTTGGCGGCGAATGGGCTGACCGCTTCCTCGTGCTTTACGGTA
TCGCCGCTCCCGATTCGCAGCGCATCGCCTTCTATCGACTTCTTGACGAGTTCTTCTGAGCGGGACTCTG
GGGTTCGAAATGACCGACCAAGCGACGCCCAACCTGCCATCACGAGATTTCGATTCCACCGCCGCCTTCT
ATGAAAGGTTGGGCTTCGGAATCGTTTTCCGGGACGCCGGCTGGATGATCCTCCAGCGCGGGGATCTCAT
GCTGGAGTTCTTCGCCCACCCTAGGGGGAGGCTAACTGAAACACGGAAGGAGACAATACCGGAAGGAACC
CGCGCTATGACGGCAATAAAAAGACAGAATAAAACGCACGGTGTTGGGTCGTTTGTTCATAAACGCGGGG
TTCGGTCCCAGGGCTGGCACTCTGTCGATACCCCACCGAGATCCCATTGGGGCCAATACGCCCGCGTTTC
TTCCTTTTCCCCACCCCACCCCCCAAGTTCGGGTGAAGGCCCAGGGCTCGCAGCCAACGTCGGGGCGGCA
GGCCCTGCCATAGCCTCAGGTTACTCATATATACTTTAGATTGATTTAAAACTTCATTTTTAATTTAAAA
GGATCTAGGTGAAGATCCTTTTTGATAATCTCATGACCAAAATCCCTTAACGTGAGTTTTCGTTCCACTG
AGCGTCAGACCCCGTAGAAAAGATCAAAGGATCTTCTTGAGATCCTTTTTTTCTGCGCGTAATCTGCTGC
TTGCAAACAAAAAAACCACCGCTACCAGCGGTGGTTTGTTTGCCGGATCAAGAGCTACCAACTCTTTTTC
CGAAGGTAACTGGCTTCAGCAGAGCGCAGATACCAAATACTGTTCTTCTAGTGTAGCCGTAGTTAGGCCA
CCACTTCAAGAACTCTGTAGCACCGCCTACATACCTCGCTCTGCTAATCCTGTTACCAGTGGCTGCTGCC
AGTGGCGATAAGTCGTGTCTTACCGGGTTGGACTCAAGACGATAGTTACCGGATAAGGCGCAGCGGTCGG
GCTGAACGGGGGGTTCGTGCACACAGCCCAGCTTGGAGCGAACGACCTACACCGAACTGAGATACCTACA
GCGTGAGCTATGAGAAAGCGCCACGCTTCCCGAAGGGAGAAAGGCGGACAGGTATCCGGTAAGCGGCAGG
GTCGGAACAGGAGAGCGCACGAGGGAGCTTCCAGGGGGAAACGCCTGGTATCTTTATAGTCCTGTCGGGT
TTCGCCACCTCTGACTTGAGCGTCGATTTTTGTGATGCTCGTCAGGGGGGCGGAGCCTATGGAAAAACGC
CAGCAACGCGGCCTTTTGGTTCATAGCCCATATATGGAGTTCCGCGTTACATAACTTACGGTAAATGGCC
CGCCTGGCTGACCGCCCAACGACCCCCGCCCATTGACGTCAATAATGACGTATGTTCCCATAGTAACGCC
AATAGGGACTTTCCATTGACGTCAATGGGTGGAGTATTTACGGTAAACTGCCCACTTGGCAGTACATCAA
GTGTATCATATGCCAAGTACGCCCCCTATTGACGTCAATGACGGTAAATGGCCCGCCTGGCATTATGCCC
AGTACATGACCTTATGGGACTTTCCTACTTGGCAGTACATCTACGTATTAGTCATCGCTATTACCATGGT
GATGCGGTTTTGGCAGTACATCAATGGGCGTGGATAGCGGTTTGACTCACGGGGATTTCCAAGTCTCCAC
CCCATTGACGTCAATGGGAGTTTGTTTTGGCACCAAAATCAACGGGACTTTCCAAAATGTCGTAACAACT
CCGCCCCATTGACGCAAATGGGCGGTAGGCGTGTACGGTGGGAGGTCTATATAAGCAGAGCTGGTTTAGT
GAACCGTCAGATCCGCTAGCGCTACCGGACTCAGATCTCGACCGAGTTCCCCGCGCCAGCGGGGTTAAAC
CGCGCCCGCCAGCTTCGAATTCTGCAGTCGACGGTACCGCGGGCCGAGTTCCCCGCGCCAGCGGGGTTAA
ACCGGATCCACCGGTCGCCACCATGGACAACACCGAGGACGTCATCAAGGAGTTCATGCAGTTCAAGGTG
CGCATGGAGGGCTCCGTGAACGGCCACTACTTCGAGATCGAGGGCGAGGGCGAGGGCAAGCCCTACGAGG
GCACCCAGACCGCCAAGCTGCAGGTGACCAAGGGCGGCCCCCTGCCCTTCGCCTGGGACATCCTGTCCCC
CCAGTTCCAGTACGGCTCCAAGGCCTACGTGAAGCACCCCGCCGACATCCCCGACTACATGAAGCTGTCC
TTCCCCGAGGGCTTCACCTGGGAGCGCTCCATGAACTTCGAGGACGGCGGCGTGGTGGAGGTGCAGCAGG
ACTCCTCCCTGCAGGACGGCACCTTCATCTACAAGGTGAAGTTCAAGGGCGTGAACTTCCCCGCCGACGG
CCCCGTAATGCAGAAGAAAACTGCCGGCTGGGAGCCCTCCACCGAGAAGCTGTACCCCCAGGACGGCGTG
CTGAAGGGCGAGATCTCCCACGCCCTGAAGCTGAAGGACGGCGGCCACTACACCTGCGACTTCAAGACCG
TGTACAAGGCCAAGAAGCCCGTGCAGCTGCCCGGCAACCACTACGTGGACTCCAAGCTGGACATCACCAA
CCACAACGAGGACTACACCGTGGTGGAGCAGTACGAGCACGCCGAGGCCCGCCACTCCGGCTCCCAGTAG
CGGCCGCGACTCTAGATCATAATCAGCCATACCACATTTGTAGAGGTTTTACTTGCTTTAAAAAACCTCC
CACACCTCCCCCTGAACCTGAAACATAAAATGAATGCAATTGTTGTTGTTAACTTGTTTAT
Features (pLannotate 1.2.2; 18 found; start..end, strand, type, name):
    156..396     +  promoter       U6 promoter: RNA polymerase III promoter for human U6 snRNA
    432..507     +  misc_RNA       gRNA scaffold: guide RNA scaffold for the Streptococcus pyogenes CRISPR/Cas9 system
    514..557     +  misc_RNA       gRNA scaffold (fragment): guide RNA scaffold for the Streptococcus pyogenes CRISPR/Cas9 system
    624..1052    -  rep_origin     f1 ori (sequence partly withheld): f1 bacteriophage origin of replication; arrow indicates direction of (+) strand synthesis
   1079..1183    +  promoter       AmpR promoter: bla
   1185..1542    +  promoter       SV40 promoter: SV40 enhancer and early promoter
   1577..2371    +  CDS            NeoR/KanR: aminoglycoside phosphotransferase from Tn5; aph(3')-II (or nptII); confers resistance to neomycin, kanamycin, and G418 (Geneticin®)
   2392..2544    +  CDS            ble (fragment): BLE_KLEPN - Experimental evidence at protein level: Swiss-Prot protein existence level 1. Binding protein with a strong affinity to the bleomycin family of antibiotics. Binds to CL990; an antimitotic-antibiotic compound. From Klebsiella pneumoniae.
   2603..2650    +  polyA_signal   HSV TK poly(A) signal: herpes simplex virus thymidine kinase polyadenylation signal (Cole and Stacy, 1985)
   2741..2757    -  polyA_signal   bGH poly(A) signal (fragment): bovine growth hormone polyadenylation signal
   2979..3567    +  rep_origin     ori: high-copy-number ColE1/pMB1/pBR322/pUC origin of replication
   3617..3920    +  enhancer       CMV enhancer: human cytomegalovirus immediate early enhancer
   3921..4124    +  promoter       CMV promoter: human cytomegalovirus (CMV) immediate early promoter
   4147..4173    +  misc_feature   MCS (fragment): multiple cloning site
   4213..4247    +  misc_feature   MCS (fragment): multiple cloning site
   4295..4969    +  CDS            DsRed.M1: DsRed.M1 is a basic (constitutively fluorescent) red fluorescent protein published in 2007, derived from Discosoma sp..
   4987..5070    +  CDS            large T antigen (fragment): large T antigen from SV40 (simian virus 40)
   5093..111     +  polyA_signal   SV40 poly(A) signal (across the origin): SV40 polyadenylation signal
