[The description below was written by a language model from this plasmid's Addgene catalogue record and pLannotate feature annotations shown in this document.]
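Description:
sgRNA_expression_vector is an empty guide-RNA cloning backbone for mammalian cells, derived from pMulti-sgRNA-LacZ-DsRed. The multiple-sgRNA assembly region under the Lac promoter in the parent plasmid was replaced, by Gibson cloning, with the segment running from the U6 promoter to the gRNA scaffold of the AIO-mCherry plasmid. The sequenced record is about 5.1 kb. It carries the human U6 RNA polymerase III promoter followed, after a short gap, by the Streptococcus pyogenes Cas9 guide RNA scaffold. According to the catalogue entry, a user's spacer is inserted there using BbsI, either by Golden Gate assembly or by conventional restriction cloning. A second, partial scaffold fragment is annotated immediately downstream of the full scaffold; the record does not explain its origin.

A separate cassette consisting of the CMV enhancer and promoter, remnants of a multiple cloning site, a monomeric DsRed (annotated as DsRed.M1) and an SV40 polyadenylation signal provides constitutive red fluorescence, so that transfected cells can be identified or sorted. Selection relies on a dual-purpose NeoR/KanR gene placed behind tandem bacterial (AmpR-type) and SV40 early promoters and terminated by the HSV TK poly(A) signal. This gives kanamycin resistance in E. coli and G418 resistance in mammalian cells. A high-copy ColE1/pUC-type origin supports propagation in bacteria, and an f1 origin is also present. The small ble, bGH poly(A) and large T antigen fragments in the annotation appear to be backbone remnants rather than functional elements. The plasmid encodes no Cas9, so it must be paired with a separately supplied Cas9 or dCas9 effector. The associated publication describes its use in allele-specific epigenome editing with CRISPR/dCas9.
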