Addgene plasmid #210212: sgRNA_expression_vector
Purpose: (Empty Backbone) An empty gRNA expression vector to clone U6 promoter driven sgRNAs with gRNA scaffold and with co-expression of DsRed. sgRNA can be cloned by Golden Gate Assembly or restriction digestion using BbsI.
Depositing lab: Albert Jeltsch. Depositing organization: Universitaet Stuttgart. Publication: Protocol for Allele-Specific Epigenome Editing Using CRISPR/dCas9. Rajaram N, Bashtrykov P, Jeltsch A. Methods Mol Biol. 2024;2842:179-192. doi: 10.1007/978-1-0716-4051-7_9. PubMed 39012596.
Backbone
  Vector backbone: pMulti-sgRNA-LacZ-DsRed (Addgene Plasmid #99914)
  Backbone manufacturer: Yujie Sun
  Backbone size (bp): 4643
  Modifications to backbone: Multiple sgRNA assembly region under Lac promoter in the Addgene Plasmid #99914 was replaced by the region U6 promoter to gRNA scaffold from AIO-mCherry plasmid ( Addgene #74120).
  Vector type: Mammalian Expression, Bacterial Expression
  Promoter: U6
  Selectable markers: Neomycin (select with G418)
Growth in bacteria
  Bacterial resistance: Kanamycin, 50 μg/mL
  Growth temperature: 37°C
  Growth strain: DH5alpha
  Copy number: High Copy
Gene/Insert
  Cloning method: Gibson Cloning
  Sequencing primers: 5′ GTGGTTTGTCCAAACTCATC; 3′ GTGGACTCTTGTTCCAAACTGG
Terms and licenses: Academic/Nonprofit Terms; Industry Terms: Not Available to Industry
How to cite: sgRNA_expression_vector was a gift from Albert Jeltsch (Addgene plasmid # 210212 ; http://n2t.net/addgene:210212 ; RRID:Addgene_210212)
